Addgene plasmid #194370: pcDNA3_AVPR2-NTEV-TCS-GV-2xHA
Purpose: Split TEV assays
Depositing lab: Michael Wehr. Depositing organization: Klinikum der Ludwig Maximilians-Universitaet Muenchen. Publication: Improved Split TEV GPCR beta-arrestin-2 Recruitment Assays via Systematic Analysis of Signal Peptide and beta-arrestin Binding Motif Variants. Wu Y, von Hauff IV, Jensen N, Rossner MJ, Wehr MC. Biosensors (Basel). 2022 Dec 29;13(1):48. doi: 10.3390/bios13010048. PubMed 36671883.
Backbone
  Vector backbone: pcDNA3
  Vector type: Mammalian Expression
Growth in bacteria
  Bacterial resistance: Ampicillin, 100 μg/mL
  Growth temperature: 37°C
  Growth strain: DH5alpha
  Copy number: High Copy
Gene/Insert
  Gene/Insert name: AVPR2-NTEV-TCS-GV-2xHA
  Species: H. sapiens (human), Synthetic
  Entrez Gene: AVPR2 (a.k.a. ADHR, DI1, DIR, DIR3, NDI, NDI1, V2R)
  Promoter: CMV
  Tag / fusion protein: 2xHA (C terminal on insert)
  Cloning method: Gateway Cloning
  Sequencing primers: 5′ CGCAAATGGGCGGTAGGCGTG; 3′ TAGAAGGCACAGTCGAGG
Terms and licenses: Academic/Nonprofit Terms; Industry Terms: Not Available to Industry
How to cite: pcDNA3_AVPR2-NTEV-TCS-GV-2xHA was a gift from Michael Wehr (Addgene plasmid # 194370 ; http://n2t.net/addgene:194370 ; RRID:Addgene_194370)
