[The description below was written by a language model from this plasmid's Addgene catalogue record and pLannotate feature annotations shown in this document.]
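Description:
pcDNA3_AVPR2-NTEV-TCS-GV-2xHA is a mammalian expression plasmid of about 8 kb built on the pcDNA3 backbone and designed as the receptor component of split TEV protease assays. It is maintained in E. coli through a high-copy ColE1/pUC-type origin and an ampicillin resistance gene (β-lactamase). It also carries an f1 origin and an SV40 promoter-driven neomycin phosphotransferase cassette with an SV40 polyadenylation signal, which could allow G418 selection in mammalian cells. Short annotated fragments such as the HIV-1 LTR, ble, lacI and bom hits are probably backbone remnants or partial annotation matches rather than functional parts.

The payload is a single fusion open reading frame driven by the CMV immediate-early enhancer/promoter and terminated by the bGH polyadenylation signal, with flanking T7 and SP6 promoters. The human arginine vasopressin receptor 2 (AVPR2, V2R) coding sequence sits between attB1 and attB2 sites, consistent with Gateway cloning into a destination vector that supplies the downstream modules. These are an N-terminal fragment of TEV protease (NTEV), a TEV cleavage site (TCS, named in the insert but not separately annotated), the artificial transcription factor GV made from the GAL4 DNA-binding domain and the VP16 activation domain, and a C-terminal 2xHA tag for detection.

In a split TEV assay, the partner protein carries the complementary C-terminal TEV fragment; the associated publication concerns β-arrestin-2 recruitment to GPCRs. Agonist-induced interaction with the receptor reconstitutes protease activity, which cuts the TCS and releases GAL4-VP16. The freed transcription factor can then enter the nucleus and activate a GAL4-responsive reporter supplied separately, giving a transcriptional readout of receptor activation.
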