Features (pLannotate 1.2.2; 27 found; start..end, strand, type, name):
     28..80      -  misc_feature   bom (fragment): basis of mobility region from pBR322
    235..614     +  enhancer       CMV enhancer: human cytomegalovirus immediate early enhancer
    615..818     +  promoter       CMV promoter: human cytomegalovirus (CMV) immediate early promoter
    814..847     +  LTR            5' LTR (truncated) (fragment): truncated 5' long terminal repeat (LTR) from HIV-1
    863..881     +  promoter       T7 promoter: promoter for bacteriophage T7 RNA polymerase
    920..944     +  protein_bind   attB1: mutant version of attB; recombination site for the Gateway® BP reaction BP Clonase™
    950..2062    +  CDS            AVPR2: V2R_HUMAN - Also known as ADHR, DIR, DIR3, V2R. Experimental evidence at protein level: Swiss-Prot protein existence level 1. Receptor for arginine vasopressin. The activity of this receptor is mediated by G proteins which activate adenylate cyclase. Involved in renal water reabsorption. From Homo sapiens (Human).
   2064..2088    -  protein_bind   attB2: mutant version of attB; recombination site for the Gateway® BP reaction BP Clonase™
   2126..2476    +  CDS            TEV protease (fragment): tobacco etch virus protease (Kapust et al., 2001)
   2549..2989    +  CDS            GAL4 DNA binding domain: DNA binding domain of the GAL4 transcriptional activator; Saccharomyces cerevisiae GAL4 (truncated)
   3203..3436    +  CDS            VP16 AD: transcriptional activation domain of herpes simplex virus protein VP16 (Triezenberg et al., 1988; Cousens et al., 1989); UL48
   3440..3496    +  CDS            3xHA (fragment): three tandem HA epitope tags
   3509..3527    -  promoter       SP6 promoter: promoter for bacteriophage SP6 RNA polymerase
   3553..3777    +  polyA_signal   bGH poly(A) signal: bovine growth hormone polyadenylation signal
   3781..3802    +  promoter       SV40 promoter (fragment): SV40 enhancer and early promoter
   3823..4251    +  rep_origin     f1 ori (sequence partly withheld): f1 bacteriophage origin of replication; arrow indicates direction of (+) strand synthesis
   4265..4594    +  promoter       SV40 promoter: SV40 enhancer and early promoter
   4661..5452    +  CDS            neo: KKA2_KLEPN - Also known as kan, nptII. Experimental evidence at protein level: Swiss-Prot protein existence level 1. Resistance to kanamycin, neomycin, paromomycin, ribostamycin, butirosin and gentamicin B. From Klebsiella pneumoniae.
   5476..5634    +  CDS            ble (fragment): BLE_KLEPN - Experimental evidence at protein level: Swiss-Prot protein existence level 1. Binding protein with a strong affinity to the bleomycin family of antibiotics. Binds to CL990; an antimitotic-antibiotic compound. From Klebsiella pneumoniae.
   5629..5750    +  polyA_signal   SV40 poly(A) signal: SV40 polyadenylation signal
   5823..5839    -  protein_bind   lac operator: The lac repressor binds to the lac operator to inhibit transcription in E. coli. This inhibition can be relieved by adding lactose or isopropyl-β-D-thiogalactopyranoside (IPTG). lac repressor encoded by lacI
   5847..5877    -  promoter       lac promoter: promoter for the E. coli lac operon
   5892..5913    -  protein_bind   CAP binding site: CAP binding activates transcription in the presence of cAMP. E. coli catabolite activator protein
   5926..6018    -  CDS            lacI (fragment): lac repressor; lacI; The lac repressor binds to the lac operator to inhibit transcription in E. coli. This inhibition can be relieved by adding lactose or isopropyl-β-D-thiogalactopyranoside (IPTG).
   6201..6789    -  rep_origin     ori: high-copy-number ColE1/pMB1/pBR322/pUC origin of replication
   6960..7820    -  CDS            AmpR: β-lactamase; bla; confers resistance to ampicillin, carbenicillin, and related antibiotics
   7821..7925    -  promoter       AmpR promoter: bla
>Addgene plasmid #194370 | pcDNA3_AVPR2-NTEV-TCS-GV-2xHA | addgene full sequence | sequence record 381594 | Addgene NGS Result
GACGGATCGGGAGATCTCCCGATCCCCTATGGTGCACTCTCAGTACAATCTGCTCTGATGCCGCATAGTT
AAGCCAGTATCTGCTCCCTGCTTGTGTGTTGGAGGTCGCTGAGTAGTGCGCGAGCAAAATTTAAGCTACA
ACAAGGCAAGGCTTGACCGACAATTGCATGAAGAATCTGCTTAGGGTTAGGCGTTTTGCGCTGCTTCGCG
ATGTACGGGCCAGATATACGCGTTGACATTGATTATTGACTAGTTATTAATAGTAATCAATTACGGGGTC
ATTAGTTCATAGCCCATATATGGAGTTCCGCGTTACATAACTTACGGTAAATGGCCCGCCTGGCTGACCG
CCCAACGACCCCCGCCCATTGACGTCAATAATGACGTATGTTCCCATAGTAACGCCAATAGGGACTTTCC
ATTGACGTCAATGGGTGGAGTATTTACGGTAAACTGCCCACTTGGCAGTACATCAAGTGTATCATATGCC
AAGTACGCCCCCTATTGACGTCAATGACGGTAAATGGCCCGCCTGGCATTATGCCCAGTACATGACCTTA
TGGGACTTTCCTACTTGGCAGTACATCTACGTATTAGTCATCGCTATTACCATGGTGATGCGGTTTTGGC
AGTACATCAATGGGCGTGGATAGCGGTTTGACTCACGGGGATTTCCAAGTCTCCACCCCATTGACGTCAA
TGGGAGTTTGTTTTGGCACCAAAATCAACGGGACTTTCCAAAATGTCGTAACAACTCCGCCCCATTGACG
CAAATGGGCGGTAGGCGTGTACGGTGGGAGGTCTATATAAGCAGAGCTCTCTGGCTAACTAGAGAACCCA
CTGCTTACTGGCTTATCGAAATTAATACGACTCACTATAGGGAGACCCAAGCTTGGTACCGAGCTCGGAT
CCCACATCAACAAGTTTGTACAAAAAAGCAGGCTCTACCATGCTCATGGCGTCCACCACTTCCGCTGTGC
CTGGGCATCCCTCTCTGCCCAGCCTGCCCAGCAACAGCAGCCAGGAGAGGCCACTGGACACCCGGGACCC
GCTGCTAGCCCGGGCGGAGCTGGCGCTGCTCTCCATAGTCTTTGTGGCTGTGGCCCTGAGCAATGGCCTG
GTGCTGGCGGCCCTAGCTCGGCGGGGCCGGCGGGGCCACTGGGCACCCATACACGTCTTCATTGGCCACT
TGTGCCTGGCCGACCTGGCCGTGGCTCTGTTCCAAGTGCTGCCCCAGCTGGCCTGGAAGGCCACCGACCG
CTTCCGTGGGCCAGATGCCCTGTGTCGGGCCGTGAAGTATCTGCAGATGGTGGGCATGTATGCCTCCTCC
TACATGATCCTGGCCATGACGCTGGACCGCCACCGTGCCATCTGCCGTCCCATGCTGGCGTACCGGCATG
GAAGTGGGGCTCACTGGAACCGGCCGGTGCTAGTGGCTTGGGCCTTCTCGCTCCTTCTCAGCCTGCCCCA
GCTCTTCATCTTCGCCCAGCGCAACGTGGAAGGTGGCAGCGGGGTCACTGACTGCTGGGCCTGCTTTGCG
GAGCCCTGGGGCCGTCGCACCTATGTCACCTGGATTGCCCTGATGGTGTTCGTGGCACCTACCCTGGGTA
TCGCCGCCTGCCAGGTGCTCATCTTCCGGGAGATTCATGCCAGTCTGGTGCCAGGGCCATCAGAGAGGCC
TGGGGGGCGCCGCAGGGGACGCCGGACAGGCAGCCCCGGTGAGGGAGCCCACGTGTCAGCAGCTGTGGCC
AAGACTGTGAGGATGACGCTAGTGATTGTGGTCGTCTATGTGCTGTGCTGGGCACCCTTCTTCCTGGTGC
AGCTGTGGGCCGCGTGGGACCCGGAGGCACCTCTGGAAGGGGCGCCCTTTGTGCTACTCATGTTGCTGGC
CAGCCTCAACAGCTGCACCAACCCCTGGATCTATGCATCTTTCAGCAGCAGCGTGTCCTCAGAGCTGCGA
AGCTTGCTCTGCTGTGCCCGGGGACGCACCCCACCCAGCCTGGGTCCCCAAGATGAGTCCTGCACCACCG
CCAGCTCCTCCCTGGCCAAGGACACTTCATCGGACCCAGCTTTCTTGTACAAAGTGGTTGATGTCGGAGG
TGGAGGTAGCGGAGGTGGAGGTAGCGGAGAGAGCTTGTTTAAGGGACCACGTGATTACAACCCGATATCG
AGCACCATTTGTCATTTGACGAATGAATCTGATGGGCACACAACATCGTTGTATGGTATTGGATTTGGTC
CCTTCATCATTACAAACAAGCACTTGTTTCGTCGCAATAATGGAACACTGTTGGTCCAATCACTACATGG
TGTATTCAAGGTCAAGGACACCACGACTTTGCAACAACACCTCATTGATGGGAGGGACATGATGATTATT
CGCATGCCTAAGGATTTCCCACCATTTCCTCAAAAGCTGAAATTTAGAGAGCCACAAAGGGAAGAGCGCA
TATGTCTTGTGACAACCAACTTCCAAGCTCCCGAGAACCTGTACTTCCAGGGTTCTAGAGAACAGAAGCT
GATCTCAGAAGAGGATCTGGCCCGGGCCATGAAGCTACTGTCTTCTATCGAACAAGCATGCGATATTTGC
CGACTTAAAAAGCTCAAGTGCTCCAAAGAAAAACCGAAGTGCGCCAAGTGTCTGAAGAACAACTGGGAGT
GTCGCTACTCTCCCAAAACCAAAAGGTCTCCGCTGACTAGGGCACATCTGACAGAAGTGGAATCAAGGCT
AGAAAGACTGGAACAGCTATTTCTACTGATTTTTCCTCGAGAAGACCTTGACATGATTTTGAAAATGGAT
TCTTTACAGGATATAAAAGCATTGTTAACAGGATTATTTGTACAAGATAATGTGAATAAAGATGCCGTCA
CAGATAGATTGGCTTCAGTGGAGACTGATATGCCTCTAACATTGAGACAGCATAGAATAAGTGCGACATC
ATCATCGGAAGAGAGTAGTAACAAAGGTCAAAGACAGTTGACTGTATCGCCGGAATTCCCGGGGATCAGC
TTGATAATTCGATTCACCATGCCCAAGAAGAAGAGGAAGGTGGCGTACAGCCGCGCGCGTACGAAAAACA
ATTACGGGTCTACCATCGAGGGCCTGCTCGATCTCCCGGACGACGACGCCCCCGAAGAGGCGGGGCTGGC
GGCTCCGCGCCTGTCCTTTCTCCCCGCGGGACACACGCGCAGACTGTCGACGGCCCCCCCGACCGATGTC
AGCCTGGGGGACGAGCTCCACTTAGACGGCGAGGACGTCGCGATGGCGCATGCCGACGCGCTAGACGATT
TCGATCTGGACATGTTGGGGGACGGGGATTCCCCGGGTCCGGGATTTACCCCCCACGACTCCGCCCCCTA
CGGCGCTCTGGATATGGCCGACTTCGAGTTTGAGCAGATGTTTACCGATGCCCTTGGAATTGACGAGTAC
GGTGGGGGCTACCCATACGATGTTCCTGACTATGCGGGCTATCCCTATGACGTCCCGGACTATGCATGAG
GGCCCTATTCTATAGTGTCACCTAAATGCTAGAGCTCGCTGATCAGCCTCGACTGTGCCTTCTAGTTGCC
AGCCATCTGTTGTTTGCCCCTCCCCCGTGCCTTCCTTGACCCTGGAAGGTGCCACTCCCACTGTCCTTTC
CTAATAAAATGAGGAAATTGCATCGCATTGTCTGAGTAGGTGTCATTCTATTCTGGGGGGTGGGGTGGGG
CAGGACAGCAAGGGGGAGGATTGGGAAGACAATAGCAGGCATGCTGGGGATGCGGTGGGCTCTATGGCTT
CTGAGGCGGAAAGAACCAGCTGGGGCTCTAGGGGGTATCCCC
[124 nt withheld, positions 3823-3946]
C
[91 nt withheld, positions 3948-4038]
A
[49 nt withheld, positions 4040-4088]
CCTTTGACGTTGGAGTCCACGTTCTTT
[37 nt withheld, positions 4116-4152]
ACCCTATCTCGGTCTATTCTTTTGATTTATAAGGGATTTTGCCGATTTCGGCCTATTGGTTAAAAAATGA
GCTGATTTAACAAAAATTTAACGCGAATTAATTCTGTGGAATGTGTGTCAGTTAGGGTGTGGAAAGTCCC
CAGGCTCCCCAGCAGGCAGAAGTATGCAAAGCATGCATCTCAATTAGTCAGCAACCAGGTGTGGAAAGTC
CCCAGGCTCCCCAGCAGGCAGAAGTATGCAAAGCATGCATCTCAATTAGTCAGCAACCATAGTCCCGCCC
CTAACTCCGCCCATCCCGCCCCTAACTCCGCCCAGTTCCGCCCATTCTCCGCCCCATGGCTGACTAATTT
TTTTTATTTATGCAGAGGCCGAGGCCGCCTCTGCCTCTGAGCTATTCCAGAAGTAGTGAGGAGGCTTTTT
TGGAGGCCTAGGCTTTTGCAAAAAGCTCCCGGGAGCTTGTATATCCATTTTCGGATCTGATCAAGAGACA
GGATGAGGATCGTTTCGCATGATTGAACAAGATGGATTGCACGCAGGTTCTCCGGCCGCTTGGGTGGAGA
GGCTATTCGGCTATGACTGGGCACAACAGACAATCGGCTGCTCTGATGCCGCCGTGTTCCGGCTGTCAGC
GCAGGGGCGCCCGGTTCTTTTTGTCAAGACCGACCTGTCCGGTGCCCTGAATGAACTGCAGGACGAGGCA
GCGCGGCTATCGTGGCTGGCCACGACGGGCGTTCCTTGCGCAGCTGTGCTCGACGTTGTCACTGAAGCGG
GAAGGGACTGGCTGCTATTGGGCGAAGTGCCGGGGCAGGATCTCCTGTCATCTCACCTTGCTCCTGCCGA
GAAAGTATCCATCATGGCTGATGCAATGCGGCGGCTGCATACGCTTGATCCGGCTACCTGCCCATTCGAC
CACCAAGCGAAACATCGCATCGAGCGAGCACGTACTCGGATGGAAGCCGGTCTTGTCGATCAGGATGATC
TGGACGAAGAGCATCAGGGGCTCGCGCCAGCCGAACTGTTCGCCAGGCTCAAGGCGCGCATGCCCGACGG
CGAGGATCTCGTCGTGACCCATGGCGATGCCTGCTTGCCGAATATCATGGTGGAAAATGGCCGCTTTTCT
GGATTCATCGACTGTGGCCGGCTGGGTGTGGCGGACCGCTATCAGGACATAGCGTTGGCTACCCGTGATA
TTGCTGAAGAGCTTGGCGGCGAATGGGCTGACCGCTTCCTCGTGCTTTACGGTATCGCCGCTCCCGATTC
GCAGCGCATCGCCTTCTATCGCCTTCTTGACGAGTTCTTCTGAGCGGGACTCTGGGGTTCGAAATGACCG
ACCAAGCGACGCCCAACCTGCCATCACGAGATTTCGATTCCACCGCCGCCTTCTATGAAAGGTTGGGCTT
CGGAATCGTTTTCCGGGACGCCGGCTGGATGATCCTCCAGCGCGGGGATCTCATGCTGGAGTTCTTCGCC
CACCCCAACTTGTTTATTGCAGCTTATAATGGTTACAAATAAAGCAATAGCATCACAAATTTCACAAATA
AAGCATTTTTTTCACTGCATTCTAGTTGTGGTTTGTCCAAACTCATCAATGTATCTTATCATGTCTGTAT
ACCGTCGACCTCTAGCTAGAGCTTGGCGTAATCATGGTCATAGCTGTTTCCTGTGTGAAATTGTTATCCG
CTCACAATTCCACACAACATACGAGCCGGAAGCATAAAGTGTAAAGCCTGGGGTGCCTAATGAGTGAGCT
AACTCACATTAATTGCGTTGCGCTCACTGCCCGCTTTCCAGTCGGGAAACCTGTCGTGCCAGCTGCATTA
ATGAATCGGCCAACGCGCGGGGAGAGGCGGTTTGCGTATTGGGCGCTCTTCCGCTTCCTCGCTCACTGAC
TCGCTGCGCTCGGTCGTTCGGCTGCGGCGAGCGGTATCAGCTCACTCAAAGGCGGTAATACGGTTATCCA
CAGAATCAGGGGATAACGCAGGAAAGAACATGTGAGCAAAAGGCCAGCAAAAGGCCAGGAACCGTAAAAA
GGCCGCGTTGCTGGCGTTTTTCCATAGGCTCCGCCCCCCTGACGAGCATCACAAAAATCGACGCTCAAGT
CAGAGGTGGCGAAACCCGACAGGACTATAAAGATACCAGGCGTTTCCCCCTGGAAGCTCCCTCGTGCGCT
CTCCTGTTCCGACCCTGCCGCTTACCGGATACCTGTCCGCCTTTCTCCCTTCGGGAAGCGTGGCGCTTTC
TCATAGCTCACGCTGTAGGTATCTCAGTTCGGTGTAGGTCGTTCGCTCCAAGCTGGGCTGTGTGCACGAA
CCCCCCGTTCAGCCCGACCGCTGCGCCTTATCCGGTAACTATCGTCTTGAGTCCAACCCGGTAAGACACG
ACTTATCGCCACTGGCAGCAGCCACTGGTAACAGGATTAGCAGAGCGAGGTATGTAGGCGGTGCTACAGA
GTTCTTGAAGTGGTGGCCTAACTACGGCTACACTAGAAGAACAGTATTTGGTATCTGCGCTCTGCTGAAG
CCAGTTACCTTCGGAAAAAGAGTTGGTAGCTCTTGATCCGGCAAACAAACCACCGCTGGTAGCGGTGGTT
TTTTTGTTTGCAAGCAGCAGATTACGCGCAGAAAAAAAGGATCTCAAGAAGATCCTTTGATCTTTTCTAC
GGGGTCTGACGCTCAGTGGAACGAAAACTCACGTTAAGGGATTTTGGTCATGAGATTATCAAAAAGGATC
TTCACCTAGATCCTTTTAAATTAAAAATGAAGTTTTAAATCAATCTAAAGTATATATGAGTAAACTTGGT
CTGACAGTTACCAATGCTTAATCAGTGAGGCACCTATCTCAGCGATCTGTCTATTTCGTTCATCCATAGT
TGCCTGACTCCCCGTCGTGTAGATAACTACGATACGGGAGGGCTTACCATCTGGCCCCAGTGCTGCAATG
ATACCGCGAGACCCACGCTCACCGGCTCCAGATTTATCAGCAATAAACCAGCCAGCCGGAAGGGCCGAGC
GCAGAAGTGGTCCTGCAACTTTATCCGCCTCCATCCAGTCTATTAATTGTTGCCGGGAAGCTAGAGTAAG
TAGTTCGCCAGTTAATAGTTTGCGCAACGTTGTTGCCATTGCTACAGGCATCGTGGTGTCACGCTCGTCG
TTTGGTATGGCTTCATTCAGCTCCGGTTCCCAACGATCAAGGCGAGTTACATGATCCCCCATGTTGTGCA
AAAAAGCGGTTAGCTCCTTCGGTCCTCCGATCGTTGTCAGAAGTAAGTTGGCCGCAGTGTTATCACTCAT
GGTTATGGCAGCACTGCATAATTCTCTTACTGTCATGCCATCCGTAAGATGCTTTTCTGTGACTGGTGAG
TACTCAACCAAGTCATTCTGAGAATAGTGTATGCGGCGACCGAGTTGCTCTTGCCCGGCGTCAATACGGG
ATAATACCGCGCCACATAGCAGAACTTTAAAAGTGCTCATCATTGGAAAACGTTCTTCGGGGCGAAAACT
CTCAAGGATCTTACCGCTGTTGAGATCCAGTTCGATGTAACCCACTCGTGCACCCAACTGATCTTCAGCA
TCTTTTACTTTCACCAGCGTTTCTGGGTGAGCAAAAACAGGAAGGCAAAATGCCGCAAAAAAGGGAATAA
GGGCGACACGGAAATGTTGAATACTCATACTCTTCCTTTTTCAATATTATTGAAGCATTTATCAGGGTTA
TTGTCTCATGAGCGGATACATATTTGAATGTATTTAGAAAAATAAACAAATAGGGGTTCCGCGCACATTT
CCCCGAAAAGTGCCACCTGACGTC
